>Addgene plasmid #140023 | pAS_4xMma PylT_FLAG-Mma PylRS AF | addgene full sequence | sequence record 297775 | Addgene NGS Result
TGCTGCAAGGCGATTAAGTTGGGTAACGCCAGGGTTTTCCCAGTCACGACGTTGTAAAACGACGGCCAGT
GAGCGCGCCTCGTTCATTCACGTTTTTGAACCCGTGGAGGACGGGCAGACTCGCGGTGCAAATGTGTTTT
ACAGCGTGATGGAGCAGATGAAGATGCTCGACACGCTGCAGAACACGCAGCTAGATTAACCCTAGAAAGA
TAATCATATTGTGACGTACGTTAAAGATAATCATGTGTAAAATTGACGCATGTGTTTTATCGGTCTGTAT
ATCGAGGTTTATTTATTAATTTGAATAGATATTAAGTTTTATTATATTTACACTTACATACTAATAATAA
ATTCAACAAACAATTTATTTATGTTTATTTATTTATTAAAAAAAACAAAAACTCAAAATTTCTTCTATAA
AGTAACAAAACTTTTATGAGGGACAGCCCCCCCCCAAAGCCCCCAGGGATGTAATTACGTCCCTCCCCCG
CTAGGGGGCAGCAGCGAGCCGCCCGGGGCTCCGCTCCGGTCCGGCGCTCCCCCCGCATCCCCGAGCCGGC
AGCGTGCGGGGACAGCCCGGGCACGGGGAAGGTGGCACGGGATCGCTTTCCTCTGAACGCTTCTCGCTGC
TCTTTGAGCCTGCAGACACCTGGGGGGATACGGGGAAAAGGCCTCCACGGCCAACTAGTGAAAAACCGCA
CTTGTCCGGAAACCCCGGGAATCTAACCCGGCTGAACGGATTTAGAGTCCGTTCGATCTACATGATCAGG
TTTCCGAGGTACCCAGGCGGCGCACAAGCTATATAAACCTGAAGGAAATCTCAACTTTACACTTAGGTCA
AGTTACTTATCGTACTAGAGCTTCAGCAGGAAATTTAACTAAAATCTAATTTAACCAGCATAGCAAATAT
CATTTATTCCCAAAATGCTAAAGTTTGAGATAAACGGACTTGATTTCCGGCTGTTTTGACACTATCCAGA
ATGCCTTGCAGATGGGTGGGGCATGCTAAATACTGCAGGAAAAACCGCACTTGTCCGGAAACCCCGGGAA
TCTAACCCGGCTGAACGGATTTAGAGTCCGTTCGATCTACATGATCAGGTTTCCGAGGTACCCAGGCGGC
GCACAAGCTATATAAACCTGAAGGAAATCTCAACTTTACACTTAGGTCAAGTTACTTATCGTACTAGAGC
TTCAGCAGGAAATTTAACTAAAATCTAATTTAACCAGCATAGCAAATATCATTTATTCCCAAAATGCTAA
AGTTTGAGATAAACGGACTTGATTTCCGGCTGTTTTGACACTATCCAGAATGCCTTGCAGATGGGTGGGG
CATGCTAAATACTGCAGGAAAAACCGCACTTGTCCGGAAACCCCGGGAATCTAACCCGGCTGAACGGATT
TAGAGTCCGTTCGATCTACATGATCAGGTTTCCGAGGTACCCAGGCGGCGCACAAGCTATATAAACCTGA
AGGAAATCTCAACTTTACACTTAGGTCAAGTTACTTATCGTACTAGAGCTTCAGCAGGAAATTTAACTAA
AATCTAATTTAACCAGCATAGCAAATATCATTTATTCCCAAAATGCTAAAGTTTGAGATAAACGGACTTG
ATTTCCGGCTGTTTTGACACTATCCAGAATGCCTTGCAGATGGGTGGGGCATGCTAAATACTGCAGGAAA
AACCGCACTTGTCCGGAAACCCCGGGAATCTAACCCGGCTGAACGGATTTAGAGTCCGTTCGATCTACAT
GATCAGGTTTCCGAGGTACCCAGGCGGCGCACAAGCTATATAAACCTGAAGGAAATCTCAACTTTACACT
TAGGTCAAGTTACTTATCGTACTAGAGCTTCAGCAGGAAATTTAACTAAAATCTAATTTAACCAGCATAG
CAAATATCATTTATTCCCAAAATGCTAAAGTTTGAGATAAACGGACTTGATTTCCGGCTGTTTTGACACT
ATCCAGAATGCCTTGCAGATGGGTGGGGCATGCTAAATACTGCAGAACTAGTGCTCTAGAAAGGATCTGC
GATCGCTCCGGTGCCCGTCAGTGGGCAGAGCGCACATCGCCCACAGTCCCCGAGAAGTTGGGGGGAGGGG
TCGGCAATTGAACGGGTGCCTAGAGAAGGTGGCGCGGGGTAAACTGGGAAAGTGATGTCGTGTACTGGCT
CCGCCTTTTTCCCGAGGGTGGGGGAGAACCGTATATAAGTGCAGTAGTCGCCGTGAACGTTCTTTTTCGC
AACGGGTTTGCCGCCAGAACACAGCTGAAGCTTCGAGGGGCTCGCATCTCTCCTTCACGCGCCCGCCGCC
CTACCTGAGGCCGCCATCCACGCCGGTTGAGTCGCGTTCTGCCGCCTCCCGCCTGTGGTGCCTCCTGAAC
TGCGTCCGCCGTCTAGGTAAGTTTAAAGCTCAGGTCGAGACCGGGCCTTTGTCCGGCGCTCCCTTGGAGC
CTACCTAGACTCAGCCGGCTCTCCACGCTTTGCCTGACCCTGCTTGCTCAACTCTACGTCTTTGTTTCGT
TTTCTGTTCTGCGCCGTTACAGATCCAAGCTGTGACCGGCGCCTACTCTAGAGCTAGCCACCATGGACTA
CAAGGACGACGACGACAAGATGGACAAAAAACCGCTGAATACCCTGATCTCTGCTACTGGTCTGTGGATG
AGTCGTACCGGAACCATTCATAAAATCAAACACCACGAGGTTAGCCGTTCGAAAATCTATATTGAGATGG
CGTGTGGCGATCATCTGGTTGTGAACAATAGCCGCTCTTCTCGTACAGCACGTGCACTGCGTCACCACAA
ATATCGTAAAACCTGTAAACGTTGCCGTGTGTCCGATGAGGATCTGAACAAATTCCTGACAAAAGCCAAT
GAGGACCAAACAAGCGTGAAAGTGAAAGTCGTTAGCGCTCCTACCCGTACTAAAAAAGCAATGCCGAAAT
CCGTTGCTCGTGCCCCTAAACCACTGGAAAACACTGAAGCAGCACAGGCACAGCCGTCTGGAAGCAAATT
CTCTCCGGCCATTCCTGTTTCTACCCAGGAGTCCGTTTCTGTTCCAGCAAGTGTGAGCACCAGCATTAGC
AGTATTAGCACCGGTGCCACCGCTAGCGCCCTGGTTAAAGGCAATACCAATCCGATTACAAGCATGTCTG
CCCCGGTTCAAGCATCAGCTCCAGCACTGACAAAATCCCAAACCGATCGTCTGGAGGTTCTGCTGAATCC
GAAAGACGAAATCAGCCTGAATTCCGGCAAACCGTTTCGTGAACTGGAGAGCGAACTGCTGTCACGTCGT
AAAAAAGACCTGCAACAAATCTATGCCGAAGAACGTGAGAACTATCTGGGGAAACTGGAACGTGAAATCA
CCCGCTTTTTCGTGGATCGTGGCTTTCTGGAGATCAAATCCCCGATTCTGATTCCTCTGGAGTATATCGA
GCGTATGGGCATCGACAATGATACCGAACTGAGCAAACAAATTTTCCGTGTGGATAAAAACTTCTGTCTG
CGCCCTATGCTAGCACCAAATCTGGCTAACTATCTGCGCAAACTGGACCGTGCCCTGCCTGATCCTATCA
AAATCTTCGAGATCGGCCCGTGTTATCGTAAAGAGTCCGACGGTAAAGAACATCTGGAGGAGTTTACCAT
GCTGAACTTTTGCCAAATGGGTTCAGGTTGTACTCGTGAGAACCTGGAAAGCATCATCACCGATTTTCTG
AACCACCTGGGCATTGACTTCAAAATTGTGGGCGACAGCTGTATGGTGTTTGGCGACACCCTGGATGTCA
TGCACGGCGACCTGGAACTGTCTAGTGCCGTTGTTGGACCAATTCCGCTGGACCGTGAGTGGGGTATCGA
CAAACCGTGGATCGGAGCAGGATTCGGTCTGGAACGCCTGCTGAAAGTGAAACACGACTTCAAAAACATC
AAACGTGCCGCCCGTTCTGAATCGTATTATAACGGGATCTCTACGAACCTGTAATAAGGATCCGCGGCCG
CGCCCCTCTCCCTCCCCCCCCCCTAACGTTACTGGCCGAAGCCGCTTGGAATAAGGCCGGTGTGCGTTTG
TCTATATGTTATTTTCCACCATATTGCCGTCTTTTGGCAATGTGAGGGCCCGGAAACCTGGCCCTGTCTT
CTTGACGAGCATTCCTAGGGGTCTTTCCCCTCTCGCCAAAGGAATGCAAGGTCTGTTGAATGTCGTGAAG
GAAGCAGTTCCTCTGGAAGCTTCTTGAAGACAAACAACGTCTGTAGCGACCCTTTGCAGGCAGCGGAACC
CCCCACCTGGCGACAGGTGCCTCTGCGGCCAAAAGCCACGTGTATAAGATACACCTGCAAAGGCGGCACA
ACCCCAGTGCCACGTTGTGAGTTGGATAGTTGTGGAAAGAGTCAAATGGCTCTCCTCAAGCGTATTCAAC
AAGGGGCTGAAGGATGCCCAGAAGGTACCCCATTGTATGGGATCTGATCTGGGGCCTCGGTGCACATGCT
TTACATGTGTTTAGTCGAGGTTAAAAAAACGTCTAGGCCCCCCGAACCACGGGGACGTGGTTTTCCTTTG
AAAAACACGATGATAATATGGCCACAACCATGGCGTCCGGAATGACCGAGTACAAGCCCACGGTGCGCCT
CGCCACCCGCGACGACGTCCCCAGGGCCGTACGCACCCTCGCCGCCGCGTTCGCCGACTACCCCGCCACG
CGCCACACCGTCGATCCGGACCGCCACATCGAGCGGGTCACCGAGCTGCAAGAACTCTTCCTCACGCGCG
TCGGGCTCGACATCGGCAAGGTGTGGGTCGCGGACGACGGCGCCGCGGTGGCGGTCTGGACCACGCCGGA
GAGCGTCGAAGCGGGGGCGGTGTTCGCCGAGATCGGCCCGCGCATGGCCGAGTTGAGCGGTTCCCGGCTG
GCCGCGCAGCAACAGATGGAAGGCCTCCTGGCGCCGCACCGGCCCAAGGAGCCCGCGTGGTTCCTGGCCA
CCGTCGGCGTCTCGCCCGACCACCAGGGCAAGGGTCTGGGCAGCGCCGTCGTGCTCCCCGGAGTGGAGGC
GGCCGAGCGCGCCGGGGTGCCCGCCTTCCTGGAGACCTCCGCGCCCCGCAACCTCCCCTTCTACGAGCGG
CTCGGCTTCACCGTCACCGCCGACGTCGAGGTGCCCGAAGGACCGCGCACCTGGTGCATGACCCGCAAGC
CCGGTGCCTGAGTCGACAATCAACCTCTGGATTACAAAATTTGTGAAAGATTGACTGGTATTCTTAACTA
TGTTGCTCCTTTTACGCTATGTGGATACGCTGCTTTAATGCCTTTGTATCATGCGTTAACTAAACTTGTT
TATTGCAGCTTATAATGGTTACAAATAAAGCAATAGCATCACAAATTTCACAAATAAAGCATTTTTTTCA
CTGCATTCTAGTTGTGGTTTGTCCAAACTCATCAATGTATCTTATCATGTCTGGAATTGACTCAAATGAT
GTCAATTAGTCTATCAGAAGCTCATCTGGTCTCCCTTCCGGGGGACAAGACATCCCTGTTTAATATTTAA
ACAGCAGTGTTCCCAAACTGGGTTCTTATATCCCTTGCTCTGGTCAACCAGGTTGCAGGGTTTCCTGTCC
TCACAGGAACGAAGTCCCTAAAGAAACAGTGGCAGCCAGGTTTAGCCCCGGAATTGACTGGATTCCTTTT
TTAGGGCCCATTGGTATGGCTTTTTCCCCGTATCCCCCCAGGTGTCTGCAGGCTCAAAGAGCAGCGAGAA
GCGTTCAGAGGAAAGCGATCCCGTGCCACCTTCCCCGTGCCCGGGCTGTCCCCGCACGCTGCCGGCTCGG
GGATGCGGGGGGAGCGCCGGACCGGAGCGGAGCCCCGGGCGGCTCGCTGCTGCCCCCTAGCGGGGGAGGG
ACGTAATTACATCCCTGGGGGCTTTGGGGGGGGGCTGTCCCTGATATCTATAACAAGAAAATATATATAT
AATAAGTTATCACGTAAGTAGAACATGAAATAACAATATAATTATCGTATGAGTTAAATCTTAAAAGTCA
CGTAAAAGATAATCATGCGTCATTTTGACTCACGCGGTCGTTATAGTTCAAAATCAGTGACACTTACCGC
ATTGACAAGCACGCCTCACGGGAGCTCCAAGCGGCGACTGAGATGTCCTAAATGCACAGCGACGGATTCG
CGCTATTTAGAAAGAGAGAGCAATATTTCAAGAATGCATGCGTCAATTTTACGCAGACTATCTTTCTAGG
GTTAATCTAGCTGCATCAGGATCATATCGTCGGGTCTTTTTTCCGGCTCAGTCATCGCCCAAGCTGGCGC
TATCTGGGCATCGGGGAGGAAGAAGCCCGTGCCTTTTCCCGCGAGGTTGAAGCGGCATGGAAAGAGTTTG
CCGAGGATGACTGCTGCTGCATTGACGTTGAGCGAAAACGCACGTTTACCATGATGATTCGGGAAGGTGT
GGCCATGCACGCCTTTAACGGTGAACTGTTCGTTCAGGCCACCTGGGATACCAGTTCGTCGCGGCTTTTC
CGGACACAGTTCCGGATGGTCAGCCCGAAGCGCATCAGCAACCCGAACAATACCGGCGACAGCCGGAACT
GCCGTGCCGGTGTGCAGATTAATGACAGCGGTGCGGCGCTGGGATATTACGTCAGCGAGGACGGGTATCC
TGGCTGGATGCCGCAGAAATGGACATGGATACCCCGTGAGTTACCCGGCGGGCGCGCTTGGCGTAATCAT
GGTCATAGCTGTTTCCTGTGTGAAATTGTTATCCGCTCACAATTCCACACAACATACGAGCCGGAAGCAT
AAAGTGTAAAGCCTGGGGTGCCTAATGAGTGAGCTAACTCACATTAATTGCGTTGCGCTCACTGCCCGCT
TTCCAGTCGGGAAACCTGTCGTGCCAGCTGCATTAATGAATCGGCCAACGCGCGGGGAGAGGCGGTTTGC
GTATTGGGCGCTCTTCCGCTTCCTCGCTCACTGACTCGCTGCGCTCGGTCGTTCGGCTGCGGCGAGCGGT
ATCAGCTCACTCAAAGGCGGTAATACGGTTATCCACAGAATCAGGGGATAACGCAGGAAAGAACATGTGA
GCAAAAGGCCAGCAAAAGGCCAGGAACCGTAAAAAGGCCGCGTTGCTGGCGTTTTTCCATAGGCTCCGCC
CCCCTGACGAGCATCACAAAAATCGACGCTCAAGTCAGAGGTGGCGAAACCCGACAGGACTATAAAGATA
CCAGGCGTTTCCCCCTGGAAGCTCCCTCGTGCGCTCTCCTGTTCCGACCCTGCCGCTTACCGGATACCTG
TCCGCCTTTCTCCCTTCGGGAAGCGTGGCGCTTTCTCATAGCTCACGCTGTAGGTATCTCAGTTCGGTGT
AGGTCGTTCGCTCCAAGCTGGGCTGTGTGCACGAACCCCCCGTTCAGCCCGACCGCTGCGCCTTATCCGG
TAACTATCGTCTTGAGTCCAACCCGGTAAGACACGACTTATCGCCACTGGCAGCAGCCACTGGTAACAGG
ATTAGCAGAGCGAGGTATGTAGGCGGTGCTACAGAGTTCTTGAAGTGGTGGCCTAACTACGGCTACACTA
GAAGAACAGTATTTGGTATCTGCGCTCTGCTGAAGCCAGTTACCTTCGGAAAAAGAGTTGGTAGCTCTTG
ATCCGGCAAACAAACCACCGCTGGTAGCGGTGGTTTTTTTGTTTGCAAGCAGCAGATTACGCGCAGAAAA
AAAGGATCTCAAGAAGATCCTTTGATCTTTTCTACGGGGTCTGACGCTCAGTGGAACGAAAACTCACGTT
AAGGGATTTTGGTCATGAGATTATCAAAAAGGATCTTCACCTAGATCCTTTTAAATTAAAAATGAAGTTT
TAAATCAATCTAAAGTATATATGAGTAAACTTGGTCTGACAGTTACCAATGCTTAATCAGTGAGGCACCT
ATCTCAGCGATCTGTCTATTTCGTTCATCCATAGTTGCCTGACTCCCCGTCGTGTAGATAACTACGATAC
GGGAGGGCTTACCATCTGGCCCCAGTGCTGCAATGATACCGCGAGACCCACGCTCACCGGCTCCAGATTT
ATCAGCAATAAACCAGCCAGCCGGAAGGGCCGAGCGCAGAAGTGGTCCTGCAACTTTATCCGCCTCCATC
CAGTCTATTAATTGTTGCCGGGAAGCTAGAGTAAGTAGTTCGCCAGTTAATAGTTTGCGCAACGTTGTTG
CCATTGCTACAGGCATCGTGGTGTCACGCTCGTCGTTTGGTATGGCTTCATTCAGCTCCGGTTCCCAACG
ATCAAGGCGAGTTACATGATCCCCCATGTTGTGCAAAAAAGCGGTTAGCTCCTTCGGTCCTCCGATCGTT
GTCAGAAGTAAGTTGGCCGCAGTGTTATCACTCATGGTTATGGCAGCACTGCATAATTCTCTTACTGTCA
TGCCATCCGTAAGATGCTTTTCTGTGACTGGTGAGTACTCAACCAAGTCATTCTGAGAATAGTGTATGCG
GCGACCGAGTTGCTCTTGCCCGGCGTCAATACGGGATAATACCGCGCCACATAGCAGAACTTTAAAAGTG
CTCATCATTGGAAAACGTTCTTCGGGGCGAAAACTCTCAAGGATCTTACCGCTGTTGAGATCCAGTTCGA
TGTAACCCACTCGTGCACCCAACTGATCTTCAGCATCTTTTACTTTCACCAGCGTTTCTGGGTGAGCAAA
AACAGGAAGGCAAAATGCCGCAAAAAAGGGAATAAGGGCGACACGGAAATGTTGAATACTCATACTCTTC
CTTTTTCAATATTATTGAAGCATTTATCAGGGTTATTGTCTCATGAGCGGATACATATTTGAATGTATTT
AGAAAAATAAACAAATAGGGGTTCCGCGCACATTTCCCCGAAAAGTGCCACCTAAATTGTAAGCGTTAAT
ATTTTGTTAAAATTCGCGTTAAATTTTTGTTAAATCAGCTCATTTTTTAACCAATAGGCCGAAATCGGCA
AAATCCCTTATAAATCAAAAGAATAGACCGAGATAGGGT
[37 nt withheld, positions 9000-9036]
AAAGAACGTGGACTCCAACGTCAAAGG
[49 nt withheld, positions 9064-9112]
T
[91 nt withheld, positions 9114-9204]
G
[124 nt withheld, positions 9206-9329]
CCCATTCGCCATTCAGGCTGCGCAACTGTTGGGAAGGGCGATCGGTGCGGGCCTCTTCGCTATTACGCCA
GCTGGCGAAAGGGGGATG
Features (pLannotate 1.2.2; 24 found; start..end, strand, type, name):
     74..193     +  CDS            B (fragment): PORTL_LAMBD - Experimental evidence at protein level: Swiss-Prot protein existence level 1. Forms the portal vertex of the capsid (PubMed:6228056, PubMed:6232391). This portal plays critical roles in head assembly, genome packaging, neck/tail attachment, and genome ejection (Probable). The portal protein multimerizes as a single ring-shaped homododecamer arranged around a central channel (PubMed:6232391). Binds to the terminase subunits to form the packaging machine (PubMed:7799432). From Escherichia phage lambda (Bacteriophage lambda).
    706..774     -  ncRNA          tRNA: Accession: RF00005 - tRNA
   1035..1103    -  ncRNA          tRNA: Accession: RF00005 - tRNA
   1364..1432    -  ncRNA          tRNA: Accession: RF00005 - tRNA
   1693..1761    -  ncRNA          tRNA: Accession: RF00005 - tRNA
   2053..2264    +  promoter       EF-1α core promoter: core promoter for human elongation factor EF-1α
   2277..2545    +  LTR            5' LTR (truncated): truncated 5' long terminal repeat (LTR) from human T-cell leukemia virus (HTLV) type 1
   2589..2609    +  CDS            FLAG (fragment): FLAG® epitope tag, followed by an enterokinase cleavage site
   2610..3971    +  CDS            pylS: PYLS_METMA - Experimental evidence at protein level: Swiss-Prot protein existence level 1. Catalyzes the attachment of pyrrolysine to tRNA(Pyl). Pyrrolysine is a lysine derivative encoded by the termination codon UAG. From Methanosarcina mazei (strain ATCC BAA-159 / DSM 3647 / Goe1 / Go1 / JCM 11833 / OCM 88) (Methanosarcina frisia).
   4104..4566    +  misc_feature   IRES: internal ribosome entry site (IRES) of the encephalomyocarditis virus (EMCV)
   4592..5191    +  CDS            PuroR: puromycin N-acetyltransferase; pac from Streptomyces alboniger; confers resistance to puromycin
   5198..5304    +  misc_feature   WPRE (fragment): woodchuck hepatitis virus posttranscriptional regulatory element
   5313..5434    +  polyA_signal   SV40 poly(A) signal: SV40 polyadenylation signal
   5452..5544    +  ncRNA          G-CSF SLDE: Accession: RF00183 - G-CSF factor stem-loop destabilising element (SLDE)
   6241..6708    +  CDS            B (fragment): PORTL_LAMBD - Experimental evidence at protein level: Swiss-Prot protein existence level 1. Forms the portal vertex of the capsid (PubMed:6228056, PubMed:6232391). This portal plays critical roles in head assembly, genome packaging, neck/tail attachment, and genome ejection (Probable). The portal protein multimerizes as a single ring-shaped homododecamer arranged around a central channel (PubMed:6232391). Binds to the terminase subunits to form the packaging machine (PubMed:7799432). From Escherichia phage lambda (Bacteriophage lambda).
   6746..6762    -  protein_bind   lac operator: The lac repressor binds to the lac operator to inhibit transcription in E. coli. This inhibition can be relieved by adding lactose or isopropyl-β-D-thiogalactopyranoside (IPTG). lac repressor encoded by lacI
   6770..6800    -  promoter       lac promoter: promoter for the E. coli lac operon
   6815..6836    -  protein_bind   CAP binding site: CAP binding activates transcription in the presence of cAMP. E. coli catabolite activator protein
   6849..6941    -  CDS            lacI (fragment): lac repressor; lacI; The lac repressor binds to the lac operator to inhibit transcription in E. coli. This inhibition can be relieved by adding lactose or isopropyl-β-D-thiogalactopyranoside (IPTG).
   7124..7712    -  rep_origin     ori: high-copy-number ColE1/pMB1/pBR322/pUC origin of replication
   7883..8743    -  CDS            AmpR: β-lactamase; bla; confers resistance to ampicillin, carbenicillin, and related antibiotics
   8744..8848    -  promoter       AmpR promoter: bla
   8901..9329    -  rep_origin     f1 ori (sequence partly withheld): f1 bacteriophage origin of replication; arrow indicates direction of (+) strand synthesis
   9334..72      -  CDS            lacZα (fragment) (across the origin): LacZα fragment of β-galactosidase; lacZ fragment
