[The description below was written by a language model from this plasmid's Addgene catalogue record and pLannotate feature annotations shown in this document.]
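Description:
pAS_4xMma PylT_FLAG-Mma PylRS AF is a 9.4 kb mammalian expression plasmid on the pAS backbone. It supplies both halves of a Methanosarcina mazei pyrrolysyl tRNA/synthetase pair for amber (UAG) stop codon suppression. In E. coli it replicates from a high-copy ColE1/pUC-type origin and is selected with ampicillin through the bla gene. An f1 origin and remnants of the lac promoter/operator and lacZα region are also present in the bacterial backbone.

The tRNA component is a cassette of four tandem PylT copies, annotated as four evenly spaced tRNA features on the reverse strand. According to the catalogue entry, each copy is driven by a human 7SK Pol III promoter, although these promoters are not annotated in the feature table. Downstream, in the opposite orientation, an EF-1α core promoter joined to a truncated HTLV-1 5' LTR segment drives the N-terminally FLAG-tagged PylRS. The enzyme carries the "AF" substitutions Y271A and Y349F. The depositor notes that these correspond to the Y306A/Y384F mutant first described in the M. barkeri enzyme, which was engineered to accept a bulky lysine derivative for site-specific protein modification. An EMCV IRES links the synthetase to puromycin N-acetyltransferase on the same transcript, so puromycin resistance reports synthetase expression. The transcript ends with a WPRE fragment and an SV40 polyadenylation signal.

The stated purpose is transient transfection or stable piggyBac-mediated genomic integration. The piggyBac terminal repeats themselves are not called in the feature table, and the lambda phage protein B fragments flanking the cassette appear to be stuffer-derived matches. The plasmid is typically paired with a gene of interest containing an amber codon to incorporate non-canonical amino acids in mammalian cells.
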