Addgene plasmid #140023: pAS_4xMma PylT_FLAG-Mma PylRS AF
Purpose: Plasmid with 4xMmaPylT cassette and MmaPylRS AF for amber suppression; for transient or stable piggyBac-mediated integration
Depositing lab: Simon Elsaesser. Depositing organization: Karolinska Institutet. Publication: Methanomethylophilus alvus Mx1201 provides basis for mutual orthogonal pyrrolysyl tRNA/aminoacyl-tRNA synthetase pairs in mammalian cells. Meineke B, Heimgartner J, Lafranchi L, Elsasser SJ. ACS Chem Biol. 2018 Sep 27. doi: 10.1021/acschembio.8b00571. PubMed 30260624.
Backbone
  Vector backbone: pAS
  Vector type: Mammalian Expression
  Selectable markers: Puromycin
Growth in bacteria
  Bacterial resistance: Ampicillin, 100 μg/mL
  Growth temperature: 37°C
  Growth strain: NEB Stable
  Copy number: High Copy
Gene/Insert
  Gene/Insert name: Mma PylRS (alt name: 4xh7SK-Mma PylT cassette)
  Species: Methanosarcina mazei
  Insert size (bp): 2619
  Mutation: Y271A, Y349F
  Entrez Gene: pylS (a.k.a. MSMAC_RS17105, MSMAC_3241)
  Promoter: EF1
  Tag / fusion protein: FLAG (N terminal on insert)
  Cloning method: Ligation Independent Cloning
Terms and licenses: Academic/Nonprofit Terms; Industry Terms: Not Available to Industry
Depositor comments: 5' Cloning site: NheI 3' Cloning site: SalI The AF mutant (originally Y306A, Y384F in MbPylRS) has been described in: Yanagisawa, T., Ishii, R., Fukunaga, R., Kobayashi, T., Sakamoto, K. and Yokoyama, S. 2008. Multistep engineering of pyrrolysyl-tRNA synthetase to genetically encode N(epsilon)-(o-azidobenzyloxycarbonyl) lysine for site-specific protein modification. Chemistry & Biology. PubMed: https://www.ncbi.nlm.nih.gov/pubmed/19022179
How to cite: pAS_4xMma PylT_FLAG-Mma PylRS AF was a gift from Simon Elsaesser (Addgene plasmid # 140023 ; http://n2t.net/addgene:140023 ; RRID:Addgene_140023)
