>Addgene plasmid #140023 | pAS_4xMma PylT_FLAG-Mma PylRS AF | depositor partial sequence | sequence record 271089 | EF1 promoter and Mma PylRS AF
AGGTCGAGACCGGGCCTTTGTCCGGCGCTCCCTTGGAGCCTACCTAGACTCAGCCGGCTCTCCACGCTTT
GCCTGACCCTGCTTGCTCAACTCTACGTCTTTGTTTCGTTTTCTGTTCTGCGCCGTTACAGATCCAAGCT
GTGACCGGCGCCTACTCTAGAGCTAGCCACCATGGACTACAAGGACGACGACGACAAGATGGACAAAAAA
CCGCTGAATACCCTGATCTCTGCTACTGGTCTGTGGATGAGTCGTACCGGAACCATTCATAAAATCAAAC
ACCACGAGGTTAGCCGTTCGAAAATCTATATTGAGATGGCGTGTGGCGATCATCTGGTTGTGAACAATAG
CCGCTCTTCTCGTACAGCACGTGCACTGCGTCACCACAAATATCGTAAAACCTGTAAACGTTGCCGTGTG
TCCGATGAGGATCTGAACAAATTCCTGACAAAAGCCAATGAGGACCAAACAAGCGTGAAAGTGAAAGTCG
TTAGCGCTCCTACCCGTACTAAAAAAGCAATGCCGAAATCCGTTGCTCGTGCCCCTAAACCACTGGAAAA
CACTGAAGCAGCACAGGCACAGCCGTCTGGAAGCAAATTCTCTCCGGCCATTCCTGTTTCTACCCAGGAG
TCCGTTTCTGTTCCAGCAAGTGTGAGCACCAGCATTAGCAGTATTAGCACCGGTGCCACCGCTAGCGCCC
TGGTTAAAGGCAATACCAATCCGATTACAAGCATGTCTGCC
